Addgene plasmid #230431: AiP11791 - pAAV-hsA2-AiE0277h-minRho-SYFP2-WPRE3-BGHpA (Alias: CN1791)
Purpose: AiE0277h is an enhancer sequence, designed to drive AAV-mediated transgene expression in specific populations of brain cells
Depositing lab: Allen Institute for Brain Science & Jonathan Ting. Depositing organization: Allen Institute. Publication: A suite of enhancer AAVs and transgenic mouse lines for genetic access to cortical cell types. Ben-Simon Y, Hooper M, Narayan S, Daigle TL, Dwivedi D, Way SW, Oster A, Stafford DA, Mich JK, Taormina MJ, Martinez RA, Opitz-Araya X, Roth JR, Alexander JR, Allen S, Amster A, Arbuckle J, Ayala A, Baker PM, Bakken TE, Barcelli T, Barta S, Bendrick J, Bertagnolli D, Bielstein C, Bishwakarma P, Bowlus J, Boyer G, Brouner K, Casian B, Casper T, Chakka AB, Chakrabarty R, Chance RK, Chavan S, Clark M, Colbert K, Collman F, Daniel S, Departee M, DiValentin P, Donadio N, Dotson N, Egdorf T, Fliss T, Gabitto M, Garcia J, Gary A, Gasperini M, Gloe J, Goldy J, Gore BB, Graybuck L, Greisman N, Haeseleer F, Halterman C, Haradon Z, Hastings SD, Helback O, Ho W, Hockemeyer D, Huang C, Huff S, Hunker A, Johansen N, Jones D, Juneau Z, Kalmbach B, Kannan M, Khem S, Kussick E, Kutsal R, Larsen R, Lee C, Lee AY, Leibly M, Lenz GH, Li S, Liang E, Lusk N, Madigan Z, Malloy J, Malone J, McCue R, Melchor J, Mollenkopf T, Moosman S, Morin E, Newman D, Ng L, Ngo K, Omstead V, Otto S, Oyama A, Pena N, Pham T, Phillips E, Pom CA, Potekhina L, Ransford S, Ray PL, Rette D, Reynoldson C, Rimorin C, Rocha D, Ruiz A, Sanchez REA, Sawyer L, Sedeno-Cortes A, Sevigny JP, Shapovalova N, Shepard N, Shulga L, Sigler AR, Siverts L, Soliman S, Somasundaram S, Staats B, Stewart K, Szelenyi E, Tieu M, Trader C, Tran A, van Velthoven CTJ, Walker M, Wang Y, Weed N, Wirthlin M, Wood T, Wynalda B, Yao Z, Zhou T, Ariza J, Dee N, Reding M, Ronellenfitch K, Mufti S, Sunkin SM, Smith KA, Esposito L, Waters J, Thyagarajan B, Yao S, Lein ES, Zeng H, Levi BP, Ngai J, Ting JT, Tasic B. Cell. 2025 May 16:S0092-8674(25)00513-6. doi: 10.1016/j.cell.2025.05.002. PubMed 40403729.
Backbone
  Vector backbone: pAAV2
  Vector type: AAV
Growth in bacteria
  Bacterial resistance: Ampicillin, 100 μg/mL
  Growth temperature: 37°C
  Growth strain: NEB Stable
  Copy number: High Copy
Gene/Insert
  Gene/Insert name: SYFP2
  Species: Synthetic
  Promoter: minRho
  Cloning method: Gibson Cloning
Terms and licenses: Academic/Nonprofit Terms; Industry Terms: Not Available to Industry
How to cite: AiP11791 - pAAV-hsA2-AiE0277h-minRho-SYFP2-WPRE3-BGHpA (Alias: CN1791) was a gift from Allen Institute for Brain Science & Jonathan Ting (Addgene plasmid # 230431 ; http://n2t.net/addgene:230431 ; RRID:Addgene_230431)
