[The description below was written by a language model from this plasmid's Addgene catalogue record and pLannotate feature annotations shown in this document.]
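Description:
AiP11791 - pAAV-hsA2-AiE0277h-minRho-SYFP2-WPRE3-BGHpA (alias CN1791) is an AAV transfer plasmid built on a pAAV2 backbone and intended for packaging into recombinant adeno-associated virus for delivery to brain tissue. In bacteria it is maintained as a high-copy plasmid through a ColE1/pUC-type origin and selected with ampicillin via the β-lactamase gene and its native promoter. An f1 phage origin is also present in the backbone, along with short remnants of pBR322 bom and rop sequences. The roughly 5 kb sequence carries AAV2 inverted terminal repeats flanking the expression cassette. The downstream ITR is annotated in full, whereas the upstream one is detected only as two short fragments, which may reflect how hard these repeats are to sequence and annotate rather than a real truncation.

The payload is a reporter cassette in which the candidate enhancer AiE0277h is placed upstream of a minimal rhodopsin promoter (minRho), so that transcription depends largely on the cell-type-specific activity of the enhancer. This drives SYFP2, a fast-maturing monomeric yellow fluorescent protein derived from Aequorea victoria. Downstream, a shortened woodchuck hepatitis virus posttranscriptional regulatory element (WPRE3, annotated as two WPRE fragments) boosts transcript stability and expression, and a bovine growth hormone polyadenylation signal terminates the message. The enhancer, the minimal promoter and the "hsA2" element in the name are not annotated in the feature table, and the record does not explain what hsA2 is. The tiny SV40 small t intron hit in that region is probably incidental. The construct is used to label specific brain cell populations and to evaluate enhancer specificity, as part of a larger collection of enhancer AAVs for genetic access to cortical cell types.
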