Features (pLannotate 1.2.2; 15 found; start..end, strand, type, name):
     12..39      +  repeat_region  AAV2 ITR (fragment): inverted terminal repeat of adeno-associated virus serotype 2 inverted
     68..95      +  repeat_region  AAV2 ITR (fragment): inverted terminal repeat of adeno-associated virus serotype 2 inverted
    352..368     +  intron         small t intron (fragment): SV40 (simian virus 40) small t antigen intron
   1089..1805    +  CDS            SYFP2: SYFP2 is a basic (constitutively fluorescent) yellow fluorescent protein published in 2006, derived from Aequorea victoria. It is reported to be a very rapidly-maturing monomer with moderate acid sensitivity.
   1820..1977    +  misc_feature   WPRE (fragment): woodchuck hepatitis virus posttranscriptional regulatory element
   1983..2063    +  misc_feature   WPRE (fragment): woodchuck hepatitis virus posttranscriptional regulatory element
   2080..2191    +  polyA_signal   bGH poly(A) signal: bovine growth hormone polyadenylation signal
   2309..2449    +  repeat_region  AAV2 ITR: inverted terminal repeat of adeno-associated virus serotype 2 inverted
   2454..2505    -  misc_feature   bom (fragment): basis of mobility region from pBR322
   2524..2979    +  rep_origin     f1 ori (sequence partly withheld): f1 bacteriophage origin of replication; arrow indicates direction of (+) strand synthesis
   2980..3029    -  misc_feature   bom (fragment): basis of mobility region from pBR322
   3131..3166    -  CDS            rop (fragment): Rop protein, which maintains plasmids at low copy number; rop
   3261..3365    +  promoter       AmpR promoter: bla
   3366..4226    +  CDS            AmpR: β-lactamase; bla; confers resistance to ampicillin, carbenicillin, and related antibiotics
   4397..4985    +  rep_origin     ori: high-copy-number ColE1/pMB1/pBR322/pUC origin of replication
>Addgene plasmid #230431 | AiP11791 - pAAV-hsA2-AiE0277h-minRho-SYFP2-WPRE3-BGHpA (Alias: CN1791) | addgene full sequence | sequence record 474064 | Addgene NGS Result
CCTGCAGGCAGCTGCGCGCTCGCTCGCTCACTGAGGCCGCCCGGGCGTCGGGCGACCTTTGGTCGCCCGG
CCTCAGTGAGCGAGCGAGCGCGCAGAGAGGGAGTGGCCAACTCCATCACTAGGGGTTCCTGCGGCCGCAA
CGCGTTTAGAACAATGGCTGGCCCATAGTAAATGCCGTGTTAGTGTGTTAGTTGCTGTTCTTCCACGTCA
GAAGAGGCACAGACAAATTACCACCAGGTGGCGCTCAGAGTCTGCGGAGGCATCACAACAGCCCTGAATT
TGAATCCTGCTCTGCCACTGCCTAGTTGAGACCTTTTACTACCTGACTAGCTGTTTGTGTATTTTAGGTG
TTTGTTTGTGTATTTTAGGTGTTTGTTTAGAGAGTCATGGAGATTAGCGATTTTGTTCAGTGATAGCTGA
AGATCACAGGATGCTCAGTTAAATTCTAATAATTTCAGTAAAATTATAATAGTTTGTCTACTAAAAATCA
TTTTGCTTGATAGCTCTGGGAACTTAGAAATTTCATGGGAAAATTATTTTTCTCCCTTTCAGAGAATAGA
AAGCAAAGCCAGTAAACAGTCAGGCCTTCTGCCAAAGGAAAATTATCTATGCCTAGAATGGATAAATTCC
CAGCTCATAAAGATTTTTTTCTTCATCTCCACGGCATAGTCACATCTTATTCTAAGAGCCTCTGGCAGTT
GCTGGAAAATTGTTGGACCACTGGGTATGTCATTAAGACCATCTTCACCCTTAAAAAGAATTGTACATCA
AAGTAGTGCATGCACAGTGAAACTTCTCATGATATCTAAAGCCTGAAAATAATTATTCAGAATATAGGAG
AGAATAAATTTATACCTGTTGAGTTGCTAATGCATGCTAGGGAGTGTGCTGAATTCGATATCATAATCAA
CCATAGGTACCGAGCTCGGGATTCAGCCGGGAGCTTAGGGAGGGGAGGTCACTTCATAAGGGCCTGGGGG
GGGAGTTGGAGCCACGAGTCGTCCAGCCGGAGCCCCGTGTGGCTGAGCTCCGGCCTCAGAAGCATCCCCG
GGTTGGATCCTTCGAAGCTAGCGCTACCGGTCGCCACCATGGTGAGCAAGGGCGAGGAGCTGTTCACCGG
GGTGGTGCCCATCCTGGTCGAGCTGGACGGCGACGTAAACGGCCACAAGTTCAGCGTGTCCGGCGAGGGC
GAGGGCGATGCCACCTACGGCAAGCTGACCCTGAAGCTGATCTGCACCACCGGCAAGCTGCCCGTGCCCT
GGCCCACCCTCGTGACCACCCTGGGCTACGGCGTGCAGTGCTTCGCCCGCTACCCCGACCACATGAAGCA
GCACGACTTCTTCAAGTCCGCCATGCCCGAAGGCTACGTCCAGGAGCGCACCATCTTCTTCAAGGACGAC
GGCAACTACAAGACCCGCGCCGAGGTGAAGTTCGAGGGCGACACCCTGGTGAACCGCATCGAGCTGAAGG
GCATCGACTTCAAGGAGGACGGCAACATCCTGGGGCACAAGCTGGAGTACAACTACAACAGCCACAACGT
CTATATCACCGCCGACAAGCAGAAGAACGGCATCAAGGCCAACTTCAAGATCCGCCACAACATCGAGGAC
GGCGGCGTGCAGCTCGCCGACCACTACCAGCAGAACACCCCCATCGGCGACGGCCCCGTGCTGCTGCCCG
ACAACCACTACCTGAGCTACCAGTCCAAGCTGAGCAAAGACCCCAACGAGAAGCGCGATCACATGGTCCT
GCTGGAGTTCGTGACCGCCGCCGGGATCACTCTCGGCATGGACGAGCTGTACAAGTAAGTCGACATCATA
ATCAACCTCTGGATTACAAAATTTGTGAAAGATTGACTGGTATTCTTAACTATGTTGCTCCTTTTACGCT
ATGTGGATACGCTGCTTTAATGCCTTTGTATCATGCTATTGCTTCCCGTATGGCTTTCATTTTCTCCTCC
TTGTATAAATCCTGGTTAGTTCTTGCCACGGCGGAACTCATCGCCGCCTGCCTTGCCCGCTGCTGGACAG
GGGCTCGGCTGTTGGGCACTGACAATTCCGTGGCTCGAGAGATCTTCGACTGTGCCTTCTAGTTGCCAGC
CATCTGTTGTTTGCCCCTCCCCCGTGCCTTCCTTGACCCTGGAAGGTGCCACTCCCACTGTCCTTTCCTA
ATAAAATGAGGAAATTGCATCGCATTGTCTGAGTAGGTGTCATTCTATTCTGGGGGGTGGGGTGGGGCAG
GACAGCAAGGGGGAGGATTGGGAAGACAATAGCAGGCATGAGATCTCACGTGCGGACCGAGCGGCCGCAG
GAACCCCTAGTGATGGAGTTGGCCACTCCCTCTCTGCGCGCTCGCTCGCTCACTGAGGCCGGGCGACCAA
AGGTCGCCCGACGCCCGGGCTTTGCCCGGGCGGCCTCAGTGAGCGAGCGAGCGCGCAGCTGCCTGCAGGG
GCGCCTGATGCGGTATTTTCTCCTTACGCATCTGTGCGGTATTTCACACCGCATA
[95 nt withheld, positions 2506-2600]
T
[46 nt withheld, positions 2602-2647]
C
[141 nt withheld, positions 2649-2789]
CCTTTGACGTTGGAGTCCACGTTCTTT
[37 nt withheld, positions 2817-2853]
ACTCTATCTCGGGCTATTCTTTTGATTTATAAGGGATTTTGCCGATTTCGGTCTATTGGTTAAAAAATGA
GCTGATTTAACAAAAATTTAACGGGAATTTTAACAAAATATTAACGTTTACAATTTTATGGTGCACTCTC
AGTACAATCTGCTCTGATGCCGCATAGTTAAGCCAGCCCCGACACCCGCCAACACCCGCTGACGCGCCCT
GACGGGCTTGTCTGCTCCCGGCATCCGCTTACAGACAAGCTGTGACCGTCTCCGGGAGCTGCATGTGTCA
GAGGTTTTCACCGTCATCACCGAAACGCGCGAGACGAAAGGGCCTCGTGATACGCCTATTTTTATAGGTT
AATGTCATGATAATAATGGTTTCTTAGACGTCAGGTGGCACTTTTCGGGGAAATGTGCGCGGAACCCCTA
TTTGTTTATTTTTCTAAATACATTCAAATATGTATCCGCTCATGAGACAATAACCCTGATAAATGCTTCA
ATAATATTGAAAAAGGAAGAGTATGAGTATTCAACATTTCCGTGTCGCCCTTATTCCCTTTTTTGCGGCA
TTTTGCCTTCCTGTTTTTGCTCACCCAGAAACGCTGGTGAAAGTAAAAGATGCTGAAGATCAGTTGGGTG
CACGAGTGGGTTACATCGAACTGGATCTCAACAGCGGTAAGATCCTTGAGAGTTTTCGCCCCGAAGAACG
TTTTCCAATGATGAGCACTTTTAAAGTTCTGCTATGTGGCGCGGTATTATCCCGTATTGACGCCGGGCAA
GAGCAACTCGGTCGCCGCATACACTATTCTCAGAATGACTTGGTTGAGTACTCACCAGTCACAGAAAAGC
ATCTTACGGATGGCATGACAGTAAGAGAATTATGCAGTGCTGCCATAACCATGAGTGATAACACTGCGGC
CAACTTACTTCTGACAACGATCGGAGGACCGAAGGAGCTAACCGCTTTTTTGCACAACATGGGGGATCAT
GTAACTCGCCTTGATCGTTGGGAACCGGAGCTGAATGAAGCCATACCAAACGACGAGCGTGACACCACGA
TGCCTGTAGCAATGGCAACAACGTTGCGCAAACTATTAACTGGCGAACTACTTACTCTAGCTTCCCGGCA
ACAATTAATAGACTGGATGGAGGCGGATAAAGTTGCAGGACCACTTCTGCGCTCGGCCCTTCCGGCTGGC
TGGTTTATTGCTGATAAATCTGGAGCCGGTGAGCGTGGGTCTCGCGGTATCATTGCAGCACTGGGGCCAG
ATGGTAAGCCCTCCCGTATCGTAGTTATCTACACGACGGGGAGTCAGGCAACTATGGATGAACGAAATAG
ACAGATCGCTGAGATAGGTGCCTCACTGATTAAGCATTGGTAACTGTCAGACCAAGTTTACTCATATATA
CTTTAGATTGATTTAAAACTTCATTTTTAATTTAAAAGGATCTAGGTGAAGATCCTTTTTGATAATCTCA
TGACCAAAATCCCTTAACGTGAGTTTTCGTTCCACTGAGCGTCAGACCCCGTAGAAAAGATCAAAGGATC
TTCTTGAGATCCTTTTTTTCTGCGCGTAATCTGCTGCTTGCAAACAAAAAAACCACCGCTACCAGCGGTG
GTTTGTTTGCCGGATCAAGAGCTACCAACTCTTTTTCCGAAGGTAACTGGCTTCAGCAGAGCGCAGATAC
CAAATACTGTTCTTCTAGTGTAGCCGTAGTTAGGCCACCACTTCAAGAACTCTGTAGCACCGCCTACATA
CCTCGCTCTGCTAATCCTGTTACCAGTGGCTGCTGCCAGTGGCGATAAGTCGTGTCTTACCGGGTTGGAC
TCAAGACGATAGTTACCGGATAAGGCGCAGCGGTCGGGCTGAACGGGGGGTTCGTGCACACAGCCCAGCT
TGGAGCGAACGACCTACACCGAACTGAGATACCTACAGCGTGAGCTATGAGAAAGCGCCACGCTTCCCGA
AGGGAGAAAGGCGGACAGGTATCCGGTAAGCGGCAGGGTCGGAACAGGAGAGCGCACGAGGGAGCTTCCA
GGGGGAAACGCCTGGTATCTTTATAGTCCTGTCGGGTTTCGCCACCTCTGACTTGAGCGTCGATTTTTGT
GATGCTCGTCAGGGGGGCGGAGCCTATGGAAAAACGCCAGCAACGCGGCCTTTTTACGGTTCCTGGCCTT
TTGCTGGCCTTTTGCTCACATGT
